Addgene plasmid #238660: BTRC-HaloTag Vector
Purpose: Express BTRC-HaloTag Fusion Protein in Mammalian Cells under a CMV promoter
Depositing lab: Promega Corporation.
Backbone
  Vector backbone: pFC221K HaloTag(R) CMV-Blast BiBRET Vector
  Vector type: Mammalian Expression
  Selectable markers: Blasticidin
Growth in bacteria
  Bacterial resistance: Kanamycin, 50 μg/mL
  Growth temperature: 37°C
  Growth strain: DH5alpha
  Copy number: High Copy
Gene/Insert
  Gene/Insert name: BTRC
  Species: H. sapiens (human)
  Mutation: None
  Entrez Gene: BTRC (a.k.a. BETA-TRCP, FBW1A, FBXW1, FBXW1A, FWD1, bTrCP, bTrCP1, betaTrCP)
  Promoter: CMV
  Tag / fusion protein: HaloTag (R) (C terminal on backbone)
  Cloning method: Other
Terms and licenses: Academic/Nonprofit Terms; Industry Terms
How to cite: BTRC-HaloTag Vector was a gift from Promega Corporation (Addgene plasmid # 238660 ; http://n2t.net/addgene:238660 ; RRID:Addgene_238660)
