[The description below was written by a language model from this plasmid's Addgene catalogue record and pLannotate feature annotations shown in this document.]
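Description:
BTRC-HaloTag Vector is a mammalian expression plasmid of about 7 kb, built on the pFC221K HaloTag CMV-Blast BiBRET backbone, that produces human BTRC (beta-TrCP1/FBXW1A) fused at its C terminus to HaloTag. It replicates in E. coli from a high-copy ColE1/pUC-type origin and is selected with kanamycin through an nptII (neo) gene driven by the bacterial EM7 promoter. A single loxP site is annotated just upstream of this cassette, although the record does not explain its role. For selection in mammalian cells, a separate cassette on the opposite strand places the blasticidin S deaminase gene (BSD) under the SV40 enhancer/early promoter, terminated by a synthetic poly(A) signal.

The expression unit consists of the CMV immediate-early enhancer and promoter, then a chimeric β-globin/immunoglobulin intron that supports efficient transcript processing. A T7 promoter follows, which could allow in vitro transcription. The unmutated BTRC open reading frame comes next, joined through a linker containing a TEV protease recognition site to the HaloTag coding sequence. An SV40 polyadenylation signal closes the unit. A second SV40 poly(A) element lies upstream of the CMV enhancer.

BTRC is the F-box/WD40 substrate-recognition subunit of an SCF E3 ubiquitin ligase that binds phosphorylated targets and directs them to proteasomal degradation. HaloTag is a modified bacterial dehalogenase that bonds covalently to chloroalkane ligands, so the fusion can be labelled with fluorescent ligands or captured on a resin, and the TEV site allows the tag to be cleaved off. The backbone name suggests use as an energy-transfer acceptor in BRET-type proximity assays, but the record states only that the purpose is to express the fusion protein in mammalian cells.
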