Features (pLannotate 1.2.2; 19 found; start..end, strand, type, name):
      3..84      -  polyA_signal   SV40 poly(A) signal: SV40 polyadenylation signal
    107..190     -  CDS            large T antigen (fragment): large T antigen from SV40 (simian virus 40)
    255..620     +  enhancer       CMV enhancer: human cytomegalovirus immediate early enhancer
    622..821     +  promoter       CMV promoter: human cytomegalovirus (CMV) immediate early promoter
    960..1092    +  intron         chimeric intron: chimera between introns from human β-globin and immunoglobulin heavy chain genes
   1136..1154    +  promoter       T7 promoter: promoter for bacteriophage T7 RNA polymerase
   1168..2982    +  CDS            BTRC: FBW1A_HUMAN - Also known as BTRCP, FBW1A, FBXW1A. Experimental evidence at protein level: Swiss-Prot protein existence level 1. Substrate recognition component of a SCF (SKP1-CUL1-F-box protein) E3 ubiquitin-protein ligase complex which mediates the ubiquitination and subsequent proteasomal degradation of target proteins. Recognizes and binds to phosphorylated target proteins (PubMed:10066435, PubMed:10497169, PubMed:10644755, PubMed:10835356, PubMed:11238952, PubMed:11359933, PubMed:11994270, PubMed:12791267, PubMed:12902344, PubMed:14603323, PubMed:14681206, PubMed:14988407, PubMed:15448698,
   3004..3024    +  CDS            TEV site: tobacco etch virus (TEV) protease recognition and cleavage site
   3040..3923    +  CDS            HaloTag® (fragment): modified bacterial dehalogenase that forms covalent bonds with chloroalkane derivatives
   3934..3962    +  misc_feature   MCS (fragment): pUC18/19 multiple cloning site
   4011..4132    -  polyA_signal   SV40 poly(A) signal: SV40 polyadenylation signal
   4155..4223    -  CDS            large T antigen (fragment): large T antigen from SV40 (simian virus 40)
   4247..4280    +  protein_bind   loxP: Cre-mediated recombination occurs in the 8-bp core sequence (GCATACAT). Cre recombinase
   4290..4337    +  promoter       EM7 promoter: synthetic bacterial promoter&nbsp
   4369..5160    +  CDS            neo: KKA2_KLEPN - Also known as kan, nptII. Experimental evidence at protein level: Swiss-Prot protein existence level 1. Resistance to kanamycin, neomycin, paromomycin, ribostamycin, butirosin and gentamicin B. From Klebsiella pneumoniae.
   5321..5909    -  rep_origin     ori: high-copy-number ColE1/pMB1/pBR322/pUC origin of replication
   6035..6083    -  polyA_signal   poly(A) signal: synthetic polyadenylation signal
   6107..6505    -  CDS            BSD: blasticidin S deaminase; Aspergillus terreus BSD; confers resistance to blasticidin
   6536..6893    -  promoter       SV40 promoter: SV40 enhancer and early promoter
>Addgene plasmid #238660 | BTRC-HaloTag Vector | addgene full sequence | sequence record 482032 | Addgene NGS Result
CGGCAGTGAAAAAAATGCTTTATTTGTGAAATTTGTGATGCTATTGCTTTATTTGTAACCATTATAAGCT
GCAATAAACAAGTTAACAACAACAATTGCATTCATTTTATGTTTCAGGTTCAGGGGGAGGTGTGGGAGGT
TTTTTAAAGCAAGTAAAACCTCTACAAATGTGGTATGGCTGATTATGATCCGCGGCCGCAATACGTCGAC
GTTATCAGCTGACTTCGTACGAGAGCCTAGGATTATGGCGCGCCACTAGTTATTAATAGTAATCAATTAC
GGGGTCATTAGTTCATAGCCCATATATGGAGTTCCGCGTTACATAACTTACGGTAAATGGCCCGCCTGGC
TGACCGCCCAACGACCCCCGCCCATTGACGTCAATAATGACGTATGTTCCCATAGTAACGCCAATAGGGA
CTTTCCATTGACGTCAATGGGTGGAGTATTTACGGTAAACTGCCCACTTGGCAGTACATCAAGTGTATCA
TATGCCAAGTCCGCCCCCTATTGACGTCAATGACGGTAAATGGCCCGCCTGGCATTATGCCCAGTACATG
ACCTTACGGGACTTTCCTACTTGGCAGTACATCTACGTATTAGTCATCGCTATTACCATGGTGATGCGGT
TTTGGCAGTACACCAATGGGCGTGGATAGCGGTTTGACTCACGGGGATTTCCAAGTCTCCACCCCATTGA
CGTCAATGGGAGTTTGTTTTGGCACCAAAATCAACGGGACTTTCCAAAATGTCGTAATAACCCCGCCCCG
TTGACGCAAATGGGCGGTAGGCGTGTACGGTGGGAGGTCTATATAAGCAGAGCTGGTTTAGTGAACCGTC
AGATCACTAGAAGCTTTATTGCGGTAGTTTATCACAGTTAAATTGCTAACGCAGTCAGTGCTTCTGACAC
AACAGTCTCGAACTTAAGCTGCAGAAGTTGGTCGTGAGGCACTGGGCAGGTAAGTATCAAGGTTACAAGA
CAGGTTTAAGGAGACCAATAGAAACTGGGCTTGTCGAGACAGAGAAGACTCTTGCGTTTCTGATAGGCAC
CTATTGGTCTTACTGACATCCACTTTGCCTTTCTCTCCACAGGTGTCCACTCCCAGTTCAATTACAGCTC
TTAAGGCTAGAGTATTAATACGACTCACTATAGGGCTAGCGATCGCCATGGACCCGGCCGAGGCGGTGCT
GCAAGAGAAGGCACTCAAGTTTATGTGCTCTATGCCCAGGTCTCTGTGGCTGGGCTGCTCCAGCCTGGCG
GACAGCATGCCTTCGCTGCGATGCCTGTATAACCCAGGGACTGGCGCACTCACAGCTTTCCAGAATTCCT
CAGAGAGAGAAGACTGTAATAATGGCGAACCCCCTAGGAAGATAATACCAGAGAAGAATTCACTTAGACA
GACATACAACAGCTGTGCCAGACTCTGCTTAAACCAAGAAACAGTATGTTTAGCAAGCACTGCTATGAAG
ACTGAGAATTGTGTGGCCAAAACAAAACTTGCCAATGGCACTTCCAGTATGATTGTGCCCAAGCAACGGA
AACTCTCAGCAAGCTATGAAAAGGAAAAGGAACTGTGTGTCAAATACTTTGAGCAGTGGTCAGAGTCAGA
TCAAGTGGAATTTGTGGAACATCTTATATCCCAAATGTGTCATTACCAACATGGGCACATAAACTCGTAT
CTTAAACCTATGTTGCAGAGAGATTTCATAACTGCTCTGCCAGCTCGGGGATTGGATCATATTGCTGAGA
ACATTCTGTCATACCTGGATGCCAAATCACTATGTGCTGCTGAACTTGTGTGCAAGGAATGGTACCGAGT
GACCTCTGATGGCATGCTGTGGAAGAAGCTTATCGAGAGAATGGTCAGGACAGATTCTCTGTGGAGAGGC
CTGGCAGAACGAAGAGGATGGGGACAGTATTTATTCAAAAACAAACCTCCTGACGGGAATGCTCCTCCCA
ACTCTTTTTATAGAGCACTTTATCCTAAAATTATACAAGACATTGAGACAATAGAATCTAATTGGAGATG
TGGAAGACATAGTTTACAGAGAATTCACTGCCGAAGTGAAACAAGCAAAGGAGTTTACTGTTTACAGTAT
GATGATCAGAAAATAGTAAGCGGCCTTCGAGACAACACAATCAAGATCTGGGATAAAAACACATTGGAAT
GCAAGCGAATTCTCACAGGCCATACAGGTTCAGTCCTCTGTCTCCAGTATGATGAGAGAGTGATCATAAC
AGGATCATCGGATTCCACGGTCAGAGTGTGGGATGTAAATACAGGTGAAATGCTAAACACGTTGATTCAC
CATTGTGAAGCAGTTCTGCACTTGCGTTTCAATAATGGCATGATGGTGACCTGCTCCAAAGATCGTTCCA
TTGCTGTATGGGATATGGCCTCCCCAACTGACATTACCCTCCGGAGGGTGCTGGTCGGACACCGAGCTGC
TGTCAATGTTGTAGACTTTGATGACAAGTACATTGTTTCTGCATCTGGGGATAGAACTATAAAGGTATGG
AACACAAGTACTTGTGAATTTGTAAGGACCTTAAATGGACACAAACGAGGCATTGCCTGTTTGCAGTACA
GGGACAGGCTGGTAGTGAGTGGCTCATCTGACAACACTATCAGATTATGGGACATAGAATGTGGTGCATG
TTTACGAGTGTTAGAAGGCCATGAGGAATTGGTGCGTTGTATTCGATTTGATAACAAGAGGATAGTCAGT
GGGGCCTATGATGGAAAAATTAAAGTGTGGGATCTTGTGGCTGCTTTGGACCCCCGTGCTCCTGCAGGGA
CACTCTGTCTACGGACCCTTGTGGAGCATTCCGGAAGAGTTTTTCGACTACAGTTTGATGAATTCCAGAT
TGTCAGTAGTTCACATGATGACACAATCCTCATCTGGGACTTCCTAAATGATCCAGCTGCCCAAGCTGAA
CCCCCCCGTTCCCCTTCTCGAACATACACCTACATCTCCAGAGTTTCTCTCGAGCCAACCACTGAGGATC
TGTACTTTCAGAGCGATAACGATGGATCCGAAATCGGTACTGGCTTTCCATTCGACCCCCATTATGTGGA
AGTCCTGGGCGAGCGCATGCACTACGTCGATGTTGGTCCGCGCGATGGCACCCCTGTGCTGTTCCTGCAC
GGTAACCCGACCTCCTCCTACGTGTGGCGCAACATCATCCCGCATGTTGCACCGACCCATCGCTGCATTG
CTCCAGACCTGATCGGTATGGGCAAATCCGACAAACCAGACCTGGGTTATTTCTTCGACGACCACGTCCG
CTTCATGGATGCCTTCATCGAAGCCCTGGGTCTGGAAGAGGTCGTCCTGGTCATTCACGACTGGGGCTCC
GCTCTGGGTTTCCACTGGGCCAAGCGCAATCCAGAGCGCGTCAAAGGTATTGCATTTATGGAGTTCATCC
GCCCTATCCCGACCTGGGACGAATGGCCAGAATTTGCCCGCGAGACCTTCCAGGCCTTCCGCACCACCGA
CGTCGGCCGCAAGCTGATCATCGATCAGAACGTTTTTATCGAGGGTACGCTGCCGATGGGTGTCGTCCGC
CCGCTGACTGAAGTCGAGATGGACCATTACCGCGAGCCGTTCCTGAATCCTGTTGACCGCGAGCCACTGT
GGCGCTTCCCAAACGAGCTGCCAATCGCCGGTGAGCCAGCGAACATCGTCGCGCTGGTCGAAGAATACAT
GGACTGGCTGCACCAGTCCCCTGTCCCGAAGCTGCTGTTCTGGGGCACCCCAGGCGTTCTGATCCCACCG
GCCGAAGCCGCTCGCCTGGCCAAAAGCCTGCCTAACTGCAAGGCTGTGGACATCGGCCCGGGTCTGAATC
TGCTGCAAGAAGACAACCCGGACCTGATCGGCAGCGAGATCGCGCGCTGGCTGTCTACTCTGGAGATTTC
CGGTTAATAGAATTCTAGAGTCGACCTGCAGGCATGCAAGCTGATTTGGCTGCTGCCACCGCTGAGCAAG
GCCGCTTCGAGCAGACATGATAAGATACATTGATGAGTTTGGACAAACCACAACTAGAATGCAGTGAAAA
AAATGCTTTATTTGTGAAATTTGTGATGCTATTGCTTTATTTGTAACCATTATAAGCTGCAATAAACAAG
TTAACAACAACAATTGCATTCATTTTATGTTTCAGGTTCAGGGGGAGATGTGGGAGGTTTTTTTAAGCAA
GTAAAACCTCTACAAATGTGGTAAAATCTTAATTAAGAATTCTAATATAACTTCGTATAGCATACATTAT
ACGAAGTTATGGATCCACTGTTGACAATTAATCATCGGCATAGTATATCGGCATAGTATAATACGACAAG
GTGAGGAACTAAACCCAGGAGGCAGATCATGATTGAACAAGATGGATTGCACGCAGGTTCTCCGGCCGCT
TGGGTGGAGAGGCTATTCGGCTATGACTGGGCACAACAGACAATCGGCTGCTCTGATGCCGCCGTGTTCC
GGCTGTCAGCGCAGGGGCGCCCGGTTCTTTTTGTCAAGACCGACCTGTCCGGTGCCCTGAATGAACTGCA
GGACGAGGCAGCGCGGCTATCGTGGCTGGCCACGACGGGCGTTCCTTGCGCAGCTGTGCTCGACGTTGTC
ACTGAAGCGGGAAGGGACTGGCTGCTATTGGGCGAAGTGCCGGGGCAGGATCTCCTGTCATCTCACCTTG
CTCCTGCCGAGAAAGTATCCATCATGGCTGATGCAATGCGGCGGCTGCATACGCTTGATCCGGCTACCTG
CCCATTCGACCACCAAGCGAAACATCGCATCGAGCGAGCACGTACTCGGATGGAAGCCGGTCTTGTCGAT
CAGGATGATCTGGACGAAGAGCATCAGGGGCTCGCGCCAGCCGAACTGTTCGCCAGGCTCAAGGCGCGCA
TGCCCGACGGCGAGGATCTCGTCGTGACCCATGGCGATGCCTGCTTGCCGAATATCATGGTGGAAAATGG
CCGCTTTTCTGGATTCATCGACTGTGGCCGGCTGGGTGTGGCGGACCGCTATCAGGACATAGCGTTGGCT
ACCCGTGATATTGCTGAAGAGCTTGGCGGCGAATGGGCTGACCGCTTCCTCGTGCTTTACGGTATCGCCG
CTCCCGATTCGCAGCGCATCGCCTTCTATCGCCTTCTTGACGAGTTCTTCTGATTCGAAATGACCGACCA
AGCGACGCCCAACCGGTATCAGCTCACTCAAAGGCGGTAATACGGTTATCCACAGAATCAGGGGATAACG
CAGGAAAGAACATGTGAGCAAAAGGCCAGCAAAAGGCCAGGAACCGTAAAAAGGCCGCGTTGCTGGCGTT
TTTCCATAGGCTCCGCCCCCCTGACGAGCATCACAAAAATCGACGCTCAAGTCAGAGGTGGCGAAACCCG
ACAGGACTATAAAGATACCAGGCGTTTCCCCCTGGAAGCTCCCTCGTGCGCTCTCCTGTTCCGACCCTGC
CGCTTACCGGATACCTGTCCGCCTTTCTCCCTTCGGGAAGCGTGGCGCTTTCTCATAGCTCACGCTGTAG
GTATCTCAGTTCGGTGTAGGTCGTTCGCTCCAAGCTGGGCTGTGTGCACGAACCCCCCGTTCAGCCCGAC
CGCTGCGCCTTATCCGGTAACTATCGTCTTGAGTCCAACCCGGTAAGACACGACTTATCGCCACTGGCAG
CAGCCACTGGTAACAGGATTAGCAGAGCGAGGTATGTAGGCGGTGCTACAGAGTTCTTGAAGTGGTGGCC
TAACTACGGCTACACTAGAAGGACAGTATTTGGTATCTGCGCTCTGCTGAAGCCAGTTACCTTCGGAAAA
AGAGTTGGTAGCTCTTGATCCGGCAAACAAACCACCGCTGGTAGCGGTGGTTTTTTTGTTTGCAAGCAGC
AGATTACGCGCAGAAAAAAAGGATTTCAAGAAGATCCTTTGATCTTTTCTACGGGGTCTGACGCTCAGTG
GAACGAAAACTCACGTTAAGGGATTTTGGTCATGAGATTATCAAAAAGGATCTTCACCTAGATCCTTTTA
TAGTCCGGAATCGTCACACAAAAAACCAACACACAGATGTAATGAAAATAAAGATATTTTATTGCGGCCA
TCGTGATGGCTAGAGTTTAGCCCTCCCACACATAACCAGAGGGCAGCAATTCACGAATCCCAACTGCCGT
CGGCTGTCCATCACTGTCCTTCACTATGGCTTTGATCCCAGGATGCAGATCGAGAAGCACCTGTCGGCAC
CGTCCGCAGGGGCTCAAGATGCCCCTGTTCTCATTTCCGATCGCGACGATACAAGTCAGGTTGCCAGCTG
CCGCAGCAGCAGCAGTGCCCAGCACCACGAGTTCTGCACAAGGTCCCCCAGTAAAATGATATACATTGAC
ACCAGTGAAGATGCGGCCGTCGCTAGAGAGAGCTGCGCTGGCGACGCTGTAGTCTTCAGAGATGGGGATG
CTGTTGATTGTAGCCGTTGCTCTTTCAATGAGGGTGGATTCTTCTTGAGACAAAGGCTTGGCCATGGTGG
CGCTAGTGTCAGAAGAATCGAGCTTTTTGCAAAAGCCTAGGCCTCCAAAAAAGCCTCCTCACTACTTCTG
GAATAGCTCAGAGGCCGAGGCGGCCTCGGCCTCTGCATAAATAAAAAAAATTAGTCAGCCATGGGGCGGA
GAATGGGCGGAACTGGGCGGAGTTAGGGGCGGGATGGGCGGAGTTAGGGGCGGGACTATGGTTGCTGACT
AATTGAGATGCATGCTTTGCATACTTCTGCCTGCTGGGGAGCCTGGGGACTTTCCACACCTGGTTGCTGA
CTAATTGAGATGCATGCTTTGCATACTTCTGCCTGCTGGGGAGCCTGGGGACTTTCCACACCCTAACTGA
CACACATTCCACAGCTGGTTCTTTCCGCCTCAGAAGGTACCTAACCAAGTTCCTCTTTCAGAGGTTATTT
CAGGCCATGGTGCTGCGCAAGACGCGTTAATTAAGACGT
